>Addgene plasmid #176124 | TOMM20-mTurquoise-Rac1-G12V-deltaCaaX | addgene full sequence | sequence record 346324 | Addgene NGS Result
CATATGCCAAGTACGCCCCCTATTGACGTCAATGACGGTAAATGGCCCGCCTGGCATTATGCCCAGTACA
TGACCTTATGGGACTTTCCTACTTGGCAGTACATCTACGTATTAGTCATCGCTATTACCATGGTGATGCG
GTTTTGGCAGTACATCAATGGGCGTGGATAGCGGTTTGACTCACGGGGATTTCCAAGTCTCCACCCCATT
GACGTCAATGGGAGTTTGTTTTGGCACCAAAATCAACGGGACTTTCCAAAATGTCGTAACAACTCCGCCC
CATTGACGCAAATGGGCGGTAGGCGTGTACGGTGGGAGGTCTATATAAGCAGAGCTGGTTTAGTGAACCG
TCAGATCCGCTAGCGCCACCATGGTGGGTCGGAACAGCGCCATCGCCGCCGGTGTATGCGGGGCCCTTTT
CATTGGGTACTGCATCTACTTCGACCGCAAAAGACGAAGTGACCCCAACTTCAAGAACAGGCTTCGAGAA
CGAAGAAAGAAACAGAAGCTTGCCAAGGAGAGAGCTGGGCTTTCCAAGTTACCTGACCTTAAAGATGCTG
AAGCTGTTCAGAAGTTCTTCCTTGAAGAAATACAGCTTGGTGAAGAGTTACTAGCTCAAGGTGAATATGA
GAAGGGCGTAGACCATCTGACAAATGCAATTGCTGTGTGTGGACAGCCACAGCAGTTACTGCAGGTCTTA
CAGCAAACTCTTCCACCACCAGTGTTCCAGATGCTTCTGACTAAGCTCCCAACAATTAGTCAGAGAATTG
TAAGTGCTCAGAGCTTGGCTGAAGATGATGTGGAAGGCGGTAGCGGGGATCCACCGGTCGCCACCATGGT
GAGCAAGGGCGAGGAGCTGTTCACCGGGGTGGTGCCCATCCTGGTCGAGCTGGACGGCGACGTAAACGGC
CACAAGTTCAGCGTGTCCGGCGAGGGCGAGGGCGATGCCACCTACGGCAAGCTGACCCTGAAGTTCATCT
GCACCACCGGCAAGCTGCCCGTGCCCTGGCCCACCCTCGTGACCACCCTGTCCTGGGGCGTGCAGTGCTT
CGCCCGCTACCCCGACCACATGAAGCAGCACGACTTCTTCAAGTCCGCCATGCCCGAAGGCTACGTCCAG
GAGCGCACCATCTTCTTCAAGGACGACGGCAACTACAAGACCCGCGCCGAGGTGAAGTTCGAGGGCGACA
CCCTGGTGAACCGCATCGAGCTGAAGGGCATCGACTTCAAGGAGGACGGCAACATCCTGGGGCACAAGCT
GGAGTACAACTACATCAGCGACAACGTCTATATCACCGCCGACAAGCAGAAGAACGGCATCAAGGCCAAC
TTCAAGATCCGCCACAACATCGAGGACGGCGGCGTGCAGCTCGCCGACCACTACCAGCAGAACACCCCCA
TCGGCGACGGCCCCGTGCTGCTGCCCGACAACCACTACCTGAGCACCCAGTCCAAGCTGAGCAAAGACCC
CAACGAGAAGCGCGATCACATGGTCCTGCTGGAGTTCGTGACCGCCGCCGGGATCACTCTCGGCATGGAC
GAGCTGTACAAGTCCATGCAGGCCATCAAGTGTGTGGTGGTGGGAGACGTAGCTGTAGGTAAAACTTGCC
TACTGATCAGTTACACAACCAATGCATTTCCTGGAGAATATATCCCTACTGTCTTTGACAATTATTCTGC
CAATGTTATGGTAGATGGAAAACCGGTGAATCTGGGCTTATGGGATACAGCTGGACAAGAAGATTATGAC
AGATTACGCCCCCTATCCTATCCGCAAACAGATGTGTTCTTAATTTGCTTTTCCCTTGTGAGTCCTGCAT
CATTTGAAAATGTCCGTGCAAAGTGGTATCCTGAGGTGCGGCACCACTGTCCCAACACTCCCATCATCCT
AGTGGGAACTAAACTTGATCTTAGGGATGATAAAGACACGATCGAGAAACTGAAGGAGAAGAAGCTGACT
CCCATCACCTATCCGCAGGGTCTAGCCATGGCTAAGGAGATTGGTGCTGTAAAATACCTGGAGTGCTCGG
CGCTCACACAGCGAGGCCTCAAGACAGTGTTTGACGAAGCGATCCGAGCAGTCCTCTGCCCGCCTCCCGT
GAAGAAGAGGAAGAGAAAAAGCTAAGCGGCCGCGACTCTAGATCATAATCAGCCATACCACATTTGTAGA
GGTTTTACTTGCTTTAAAAAACCTCCCACACCTCCCCCTGAACCTGAAACATAAAATGAATGCAATTGTT
GTTGTTAACTTGTTTATTGCAGCTTATAATGGTTACAAATAAAGCAATAGCATCACAAATTTCACAAATA
AAGCATTTTTTTCACTGCATTCTAGTTGTGGTTTGTCCAAACTCATCAATGTATCTTAAGGCGTAAATTG
TAAGCGTTAATATTTTGTTAAAATTCGCGTTAAATTTTTGTTAAATCAGCTCATTTTTTAACCAATAGGC
CGAAATCGGCAAAATCCCTTATAAATCAAAAGAATAGACCGAGATAGGGT
[37 nt withheld, positions 2501-2537]
AAAGAACGTGGACTCCAACGTCAAAGG
[49 nt withheld, positions 2565-2613]
T
[91 nt withheld, positions 2615-2705]
G
[124 nt withheld, positions 2707-2830]
CAGGTGGCACTTTTCGGGGAAATGTGCGCGGAACCCCTATTTGTTTATTTTTCTAAATACATTCAAATAT
GTATCCGCTCATGAGACAATAACCCTGATAAATGCTTCAATAATATTGAAAAAGGAAGAGTCCTGAGGCG
GAAAGAACCAGCTGTGGAATGTGTGTCAGTTAGGGTGTGGAAAGTCCCCAGGCTCCCCAGCAGGCAGAAG
TATGCAAAGCATGCATCTCAATTAGTCAGCAACCAGGTGTGGAAAGTCCCCAGGCTCCCCAGCAGGCAGA
AGTATGCAAAGCATGCATCTCAATTAGTCAGCAACCATAGTCCCGCCCCTAACTCCGCCCATCCCGCCCC
TAACTCCGCCCAGTTCCGCCCATTCTCCGCCCCATGGCTGACTAATTTTTTTTATTTATGCAGAGGCCGA
GGCCGCCTCGGCCTCTGAGCTATTCCAGAAGTAGTGAGGAGGCTTTTTTGGAGGCCTAGGCTTTTGCAAA
GATCGATCAAGAGACAGGATGAGGATCGTTTCGCATGATTGAACAAGATGGATTGCACGCAGGTTCTCCG
GCCGCTTGGGTGGAGAGGCTATTCGGCTATGACTGGGCACAACAGACAATCGGCTGCTCTGATGCCGCCG
TGTTCCGGCTGTCAGCGCAGGGGCGCCCGGTTCTTTTTGTCAAGACCGACCTGTCCGGTGCCCTGAATGA
ACTGCAAGACGAGGCAGCGCGGCTATCGTGGCTGGCCACGACGGGCGTTCCTTGCGCAGCTGTGCTCGAC
GTTGTCACTGAAGCGGGAAGGGACTGGCTGCTATTGGGCGAAGTGCCGGGGCAGGATCTCCTGTCATCTC
ACCTTGCTCCTGCCGAGAAAGTATCCATCATGGCTGATGCAATGCGGCGGCTGCATACGCTTGATCCGGC
TACCTGCCCATTCGACCACCAAGCGAAACATCGCATCGAGCGAGCACGTACTCGGATGGAAGCCGGTCTT
GTCGATCAGGATGATCTGGACGAAGAGCATCAGGGGCTCGCGCCAGCCGAACTGTTCGCCAGGCTCAAGG
CGAGCATGCCCGACGGCGAGGATCTCGTCGTGACCCATGGCGATGCCTGCTTGCCGAATATCATGGTGGA
AAATGGCCGCTTTTCTGGATTCATCGACTGTGGCCGGCTGGGTGTGGCGGACCGCTATCAGGACATAGCG
TTGGCTACCCGTGATATTGCTGAAGAGCTTGGCGGCGAATGGGCTGACCGCTTCCTCGTGCTTTACGGTA
TCGCCGCTCCCGATTCGCAGCGCATCGCCTTCTATCGCCTTCTTGACGAGTTCTTCTGAGCGGGACTCTG
GGGTTCGAAATGACCGACCAAGCGACGCCCAACCTGCCATCACGAGATTTCGATTCCACCGCCGCCTTCT
ATGAAAGGTTGGGCTTCGGAATCGTTTTCCGGGACGCCGGCTGGATGATCCTCCAGCGCGGGGATCTCAT
GCTGGAGTTCTTCGCCCACCCTAGGGGGAGGCTAACTGAAACACGGAAGGAGACAATACCGGAAGGAACC
CGCGCTATGACGGCAATAAAAAGACAGAATAAAACGCACGGTGTTGGGTCGTTTGTTCATAAACGCGGGG
TTCGGTCCCAGGGCTGGCACTCTGTCGATACCCCACCGAGACCCCATTGGGGCCAATACGCCCGCGTTTC
TTCCTTTTCCCCACCCCACCCCCCAAGTTCGGGTGAAGGCCCAGGGCTCGCAGCCAACGTCGGGGCGGCA
GGCCCTGCCATAGCCTCAGGTTACTCATATATACTTTAGATTGATTTAAAACTTCATTTTTAATTTAAAA
GGATCTAGGTGAAGATCCTTTTTGATAATCTCATGACCAAAATCCCTTAACGTGAGTTTTCGTTCCACTG
AGCGTCAGACCCCGTAGAAAAGATCAAAGGATCTTCTTGAGATCCTTTTTTTCTGCGCGTAATCTGCTGC
TTGCAAACAAAAAAACCACCGCTACCAGCGGTGGTTTGTTTGCCGGATCAAGAGCTACCAACTCTTTTTC
CGAAGGTAACTGGCTTCAGCAGAGCGCAGATACCAAATACTGTTCTTCTAGTGTAGCCGTAGTTAGGCCA
CCACTTCAAGAACTCTGTAGCACCGCCTACATACCTCGCTCTGCTAATCCTGTTACCAGTGGCTGCTGCC
AGTGGCGATAAGTCGTGTCTTACCGGGTTGGACTCAAGACGATAGTTACCGGATAAGGCGCAGCGGTCGG
GCTGAACGGGGGGTTCGTGCACACAGCCCAGCTTGGAGCGAACGACCTACACCGAACTGAGATACCTACA
GCGTGAGCTATGAGAAAGCGCCACGCTTCCCGAAGGGAGAAAGGCGGACAGGTATCCGGTAAGCGGCAGG
GTCGGAACAGGAGAGCGCACGAGGGAGCTTCCAGGGGGAAACGCCTGGTATCTTTATAGTCCTGTCGGGT
TTCGCCACCTCTGACTTGAGCGTCGATTTTTGTGATGCTCGTCAGGGGGGCGGAGCCTATGGAAAAACGC
CAGCAACGCGGCCTTTTTACGGTTCCTGGCCTTTTGCTGGCCTTTTGCTCACATGTTCTTTCCTGCGTTA
TCCCCTGATTCTGTGGATAACCGTATTACCGCCATGCATTAGTTATTAATAGTAATCAATTACGGGGTCA
TTAGTTCATAGCCCATATATGGAGTTCCGCGTTACATAACTTACGGTAAATGGCCCGCCTGGCTGACCGC
CCAACGACCCCCGCCCATTGACGTCAATAATGACGTATGTTCCCATAGTAACGCCAATAGGGACTTTCCA
TTGACGTCAATGGGTGGAGTATTTACGGTAAACTGCCCACTTGGCAGTACATCAAGTGTAT
Features (pLannotate 1.2.2; 15 found; start..end, strand, type, name):
    133..336     +  promoter       CMV promoter: human cytomegalovirus (CMV) immediate early promoter
    371..805     +  CDS            TOMM20: TOM20_HUMAN - Also known as KIAA0016. Experimental evidence at protein level: Swiss-Prot protein existence level 1. Central component of the receptor complex responsible for the recognition and translocation of cytosolically synthesized mitochondrial preproteins. Together with TOM22 functions as the transit peptide receptor at the surface of the mitochondrion outer membrane and facilitates the movement of preproteins into the TOM40 translocation pore (By similarity). Required for the translocation across the mitochondrial outer membrane of cytochrome P450 monooxygenases. From Homo sapiens (Hum
    836..1552    +  CDS            mTurquoise: mTurquoise is a basic (constitutively fluorescent) cyan fluorescent protein published in 2010, derived from Aequorea victoria. It has low acid sensitivity.
   1556..2119    +  CDS            Rac1: human Rac family small GTPase 1
   2141..2224    +  CDS            large T antigen (fragment): large T antigen from SV40 (simian virus 40)
   2247..2368    +  polyA_signal   SV40 poly(A) signal: SV40 polyadenylation signal
   2402..2830    -  rep_origin     f1 ori (sequence partly withheld): f1 bacteriophage origin of replication; arrow indicates direction of (+) strand synthesis
   2857..2961    +  promoter       AmpR promoter: bla
   2963..3320    +  promoter       SV40 promoter: SV40 enhancer and early promoter
   3355..4149    +  CDS            NeoR/KanR: aminoglycoside phosphotransferase from Tn5; aph(3')-II (or nptII); confers resistance to neomycin, kanamycin, and G418 (Geneticin®)
   4170..4322    +  CDS            ble (fragment): BLE_KLEPN - Experimental evidence at protein level: Swiss-Prot protein existence level 1. Binding protein with a strong affinity to the bleomycin family of antibiotics. Binds to CL990; an antimitotic-antibiotic compound. From Klebsiella pneumoniae.
   4381..4428    +  polyA_signal   HSV TK poly(A) signal: herpes simplex virus thymidine kinase polyadenylation signal (Cole and Stacy, 1985)
   4519..4535    -  polyA_signal   bGH poly(A) signal (fragment): bovine growth hormone polyadenylation signal
   4757..5345    +  rep_origin     ori: high-copy-number ColE1/pMB1/pBR322/pUC origin of replication
   5520..132     +  enhancer       CMV enhancer (across the origin): human cytomegalovirus immediate early enhancer
