[The description below was written by a language model from this plasmid's Addgene catalogue record and pLannotate feature annotations shown in this document.]
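Description:
TOMM20-mTurquoise-Rac1-G12V-deltaCaaX is a mammalian expression plasmid built on the Clontech pEGFP-C1 backbone, about 5.7 kb in the sequenced record. It is maintained in E. coli at high copy through a ColE1/pUC-type origin and selected with kanamycin. Resistance comes from the Tn5 NeoR/KanR gene, which sits behind both a bacterial (bla-type) promoter and the SV40 enhancer/early promoter and ends with the HSV TK polyadenylation signal. The same marker can therefore provide G418 selection in mammalian cells. An f1 origin is also present. The short annotated fragments of ble, bGH poly(A) and SV40 large T antigen appear to be backbone remnants or partial sequence matches rather than functional parts.

The payload is a single fusion open reading frame driven by the CMV immediate early enhancer and promoter and terminated by the SV40 poly(A) signal. It consists of human TOMM20, a receptor of the mitochondrial outer membrane import complex, followed by the cyan fluorescent protein mTurquoise and then human Rac1. The Rac1 portion carries the G12V substitution, which the record describes as constitutively active. As the name indicates, it lacks the C-terminal CaaX box, the motif that normally directs prenylation and membrane association of the GTPase. Without that native targeting signal, TOMM20 anchors the active Rac1 at mitochondria, and mTurquoise allows its position to be seen. The associated work concerns location-based biosensors for Cdc42 or Rac activity, which suggests use as a defined intracellular site of active Rac1 for testing recruitment of such sensors, although the record does not spell this out.
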