Addgene plasmid #176124: TOMM20-mTurquoise-Rac1-G12V-deltaCaaX
Purpose: Constitutively active, mitochondrial localized Rac1
Depositing lab: Dorus Gadella. Depositing organization: University of Amsterdam. Publication: Cell-based optimization and characterization of genetically encoded location-based biosensors for Cdc42 or Rac activity. Mahlandt EK, Kreider-Letterman G, Chertkova AO, Garcia-Mata R, Goedhart J. J Cell Sci. 2023 May 15;136(10):jcs260802. doi: 10.1242/jcs.260802. Epub 2023 May 25. PubMed 37226883.
Backbone
  Vector backbone: pEGFP-C1
  Backbone manufacturer: Clontech
  Vector type: Mammalian Expression
Growth in bacteria
  Bacterial resistance: Kanamycin, 50 μg/mL
  Growth temperature: 37°C
  Growth strain: DH5alpha
  Copy number: High Copy
Gene/Insert
  Gene/Insert name: RAC1
  Species: H. sapiens (human)
  Mutation: G12V
  Entrez Gene: RAC1 (a.k.a. MIG5, MRD48, Rac-1, TC-25, p21-Rac1)
  Cloning method: Restriction Enzyme; 5′ cloning site Unknown (unknown if destroyed)
Terms and licenses: Academic/Nonprofit Terms; Industry Terms: Not Available to Industry
How to cite: TOMM20-mTurquoise-Rac1-G12V-deltaCaaX was a gift from Dorus Gadella (Addgene plasmid # 176124 ; http://n2t.net/addgene:176124 ; RRID:Addgene_176124)
